Addgene plasmid #36315: pcDNA-ZifCY1
Depositing lab: Amy Palmer. Depositing organization: University of Colorado, Boulder. Publication: Genetically encoded sensors to elucidate spatial distribution of cellular zinc. Dittmer PJ, Miranda JG, Gorski JA, Palmer AE. J Biol Chem. 2009 Jun 12;284(24):16289-97. Epub 2009 Apr 10. 10.1074/jbc.M900501200 PubMed 19363034.
Backbone
  Vector backbone: pcDNA3.1(+)
  Backbone manufacturer: Invitrogen
  Backbone size w/o insert (bp): 5500
  Total vector size (bp): 7000
  Vector type: Mammalian Expression
  Selectable markers: Neomycin (select with G418)
Growth in bacteria
  Bacterial resistance: Ampicillin, 100 μg/mL
  Growth temperature: 37°C
  Growth strain: DH10B
  Copy number: High Copy
Gene/Insert
  Gene/Insert name: ZifCY1 genetically encoded Zn(II) sensor (alt name: Cys2His2 sensor)
  Species: Synthetic
  Insert size (bp): 1515
  Promoter: CMV
  Cloning method: Restriction Enzyme; 5′ cloning site BamHI (not destroyed); 3′ cloning site EcoRI (not destroyed)
  Sequencing primers: 5′ T7 Forward; 3′ BGH Reverse
Terms and licenses: Academic/Nonprofit Terms; Industry Terms: Not Available to Industry
Depositor comments: First generation genetically encoded, ratiometric, fluorescent biosensor. Zn(II)-binding domain derived from mammalian Zif268.
How to cite: pcDNA-ZifCY1 was a gift from Amy Palmer (Addgene plasmid # 36315 ; http://n2t.net/addgene:36315 ; RRID:Addgene_36315)
