[The description below was written by a language model from this plasmid's Addgene catalogue record.]
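Description:
pcDNA-ZifCY1 is a mammalian expression plasmid built on the pcDNA3.1(+) backbone, carrying a genetically encoded fluorescent sensor for Zn(II). The total construct is about 7 kb, with a synthetic insert of roughly 1.5 kb cloned between BamHI and EcoRI sites, both of which were preserved. It is maintained as a high-copy plasmid in E. coli under ampicillin selection. A neomycin resistance marker allows G418 selection of transfected mammalian cells, so stable lines can be derived as well as using it for transient expression.

The insert, ZifCY1 (also called the Cys2His2 sensor), is transcribed from the CMV promoter, which gives strong constitutive expression in most mammalian cell types. The listed sequencing primers, T7 forward and BGH reverse, match the standard pcDNA3.1 arrangement, in which a T7 promoter site lies upstream of the cloning site and the bovine growth hormone polyadenylation region lies downstream. The depositor describes the sensor as a first-generation, ratiometric fluorescent biosensor whose zinc-binding domain derives from the mammalian zinc finger protein Zif268. The alternative name indicates that the metal is coordinated by a Cys2His2 site. The record does not name the fluorescent proteins that make up the reporter, give the sensor's zinc affinity, or mention any subcellular targeting sequence. No feature table is provided, so the domain order within the fusion cannot be confirmed here.

According to the associated publication title, sensors of this type were developed to examine the spatial distribution of zinc in cells. The typical use is therefore live-cell ratiometric imaging of Zn(II) in transfected mammalian cells.
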