>Addgene plasmid #36315 | pcDNA-ZifCY1 | depositor partial sequence | sequence record 45447 | ZifCY1
CGAGCTCGGATCCCATGGTGAGCAAGGGCGAGGAGCTGTTCACCGGGGTGGTGCCCATCCTGGTCGAGCT
GGACGGCGACGTAAACGGCCACAGGTTCAGCGTGTCCGGCGAGGGCGAGGGCGATGCCACCTACGGCAAG
CTGACCCTGAAGTTCATCTGCACCACCGGCAAGCTGCCCGTGCCCTGGCCCACCCTCGTGACCACCCTGA
CCTGGGGCGTGCAGTGCTTCAGCCGCTACCCCGACCACATGAAGCAGCACGACTTCTTCAAGTCCGCCAT
GCCCGAAGGCTACGTCCAGGAGCGTACCATCTTCTTCAAGGACGACGGCAACTACAAGACCCGCGCCGAG
GTGAAGTTCGAGGGCGACACCCTGGTGAACCGCATCGAGCTGAAGGGCATCGACTTCAAGGAGGACGGCA
ACATCCTGGGGCACAAGCTGGAGTACAACTACATCAGCCACAACGTCTATATCACCGCCGACAAGCAGAA
GAACGGCATCAAGGCCCACTTCAAGATCCGCCACAACATCGAGGACGGCAGCGTGCAGCTCGCCGACCAC
TACCAGCAGAACACCCCCATCGGCGACGGCCCCGTGCTGCTGCCCGACAACCACTACCTGAGCACCCAGT
CCGCCCTGAGCAAAGACCCCAACGAGAAGCGCGATCACATGGTCCTGCTGGAGTTCGTGACCGCCGCCCG
CATGCATGAACGCCCATATGCTTGCCCTGTCGAGTCCTGCGATCGCCGCTTTTCTCGCTCGGATGAGCTT
ACCCGCCATATCCGCATCCACACAGGCCAGAAGGAGCTCATGGTGAGCAAGGGCGAGGAGCTGTTCACCG
GGGTGGTGCCCATCCTGGTCGAGCTGGACGGCGACGTAAACGGCCACAAGTTCAGCGTGTCCGGCGAGGG
CGAGGGCGATGCCACCTACGGCAAGCTGACCCTGAAGTTCATCTGCACCACCGGCAAGCTGCCCGTGCCC
TGGCCCACCCTCGTGACCACCTTCGGCTACGGCCTGATGTGCTTCGCCCGCTACCCCGACCACATGAAGC
AGCACGACTTCTTCAAGTCCGCCATGCCCGAAGGCTACGTCCAGGAGCGCACCATCTTCTTCAAGGACGA
CGGCAACTACAAGACCCGCGCCGAGGTGAAGTTCGAGGGCGACACCCTGGTGAACCGCATCGAGCTGAAG
GGCATCGACTTCAAGGAGGACGGCAACATCCTGGGGCACAAGCTGGAGTACAACTACAACAGCCACAACG
TCTATATCATGGCCGACAAGCAGAAGAACGGCATCAAGGTGAACTTCAAGATCCGCCACAACATCGAGGA
CGGCAGCGTGCAGCTCGCCGACCACTACCAGCAGAACACCCCCATCGGCGACGGCCCCGTGCTGCTGCCC
GACAACCACTACCTGAGCTACCAGTCCGCCCTGAGCAAAGACCCCAACGAGAAGCGCGATCACATGGTCC
TGCTGGAGTTCGTGACCGCCGCCGGGATCACTCTCGGCATGGACGAGCTCTACAAGTAAGAATTC
