>Addgene plasmid #36315 | pcDNA-ZifCY1 | addgene partial sequence | sequence record 47009 | T7 5'-TAATACGACTCACTATAGGG-3'
GGTCCGAGCTCGGATCCCATGGTGAGCAAGGGCGAGGAGCTGTTCACCGGGGTGGTGCCCATCCTGGTCG
AGCTGGACGGCGACGTAAACGGCCACAGGTTCAGCGTGTCCGGCGAGGGCGAGGGCGATGCCACCTACGG
CAAGCTGACCCTGAAGTTCATCTGCACCACCGGCAAGCTGCCCGTGCCCTGGCCCACCCTCGTGACCACC
CTGACCTGGGGCGTGCAGTGCTTCAGCCGCTACCCCGACCACATGAAGCAGCACGACTTCTTCAAGTCCG
CCATGCCCGAAGGCTACGTCCAGGAGCGTACCATCTTCTTCAAGGACGACGGCAACTACAAGACCCGCGC
CGAGGTGAAGTTCGAGGGCGACACCCTGGTGAACCGCATCGAGCTGAAGGGCATCGACTTCAAGGAGGAC
GGCAACATCCTGGGGCACAAGCTGGAGTACAACTACATCAGCCACAACGTCTATATCACCGCCGACAAGC
AGAAGAACGGCATCAAGGCCCACTTCAAGATCCGCCACAACATCGAGGACGGCAGCGTGCAGCTCGCCGA
CCACTACCAGCAGAACACCCCCATCGGCGACGGCCCCGTGCTGCTGCCCGACAACCACTACCTGAGCACC
CAGTCCGCCCTGAGCAAAGACCCCAACGAGAAGCGCGATCACATGGTCCTGCTGGAGTTCGTGACCGCCG
CCCGCATGCATGAACGCCCATATGCTTGCCCTGTCGAGTCCTGCGATCGCCGCTTTTCTCGCTCGGATGA
GCTTACCCGCCATATCCGCATCCACACAGGCCAGAAGGAGCTCATGGTGAGCAAGGGCGAGGAGCT
