>Addgene plasmid #36315 | pcDNA-ZifCY1 | addgene partial sequence | sequence record 47011 | BGH-rev 5'-TAGAAGGCACAGTCGAGG-3'
GCGGCCGCCACTGTGCTGGATATCTGCAGAATTCTTACTTGTAGAGCTCGTCCATGCCGAGAGTGATCCC
GGCGGCGGTCACGAACTCCAGCAGGACCATGTGATCGCGCTTCTCGTTGGGGTCTTTGCTCAGGGCGGAC
TGGTAGCTCAGGTAGTGGTTGTCGGGCAGCAGCACGGGGCCGTCGCCGATGGGGGTGTTCTGCTGGTAGT
GGTCGGCGAGCTGCACGCTGCCGTCCTCGATGTTGTGGCGGATCTTGAAGTTCACCTTGATGCCGTTCTT
CTGCTTGTCGGCCATGATATAGACGTTGTGGCTGTTGTAGTTGTACTCCAGCTTGTGCCCCAGGATGTTG
CCGTCCTCCTTGAAGTCGATGCCCTTCAGCTCGATGCGGTTCACCAGGGTGTCGCCCTCGAACTTCACCT
CGGCGCGGGTCTTGTAGTTGCCGTCGTCCTTGAAGAAGATGGTGCGCTCCTGGACGTAGCCTTCGGGCAT
GGCGGACTTGAAGAAGTCGTGCTGCTTCATGTGGTCGGGGTAGCGGGCGAAGCACATCAGGCCGTAGCCG
AAGGTGGTCACGAGGGTGGGCCAGGGCACGGGCAGCTTGCCGGTGGTGCAGATGAACTTCAGGGTCAGCT
TGCCGTANGTGGCATCGCCCTCGCCCTCGCCGGACACGCTGAACTTGTGGCCGTTTACGTCGCCGTCCAG
CTCGACCAGGATGGGCACCA
